Addgene plasmid #107145: pXPR_047
Purpose: measures Cas9 activity
Depositing lab: David Root. Depositing organization: Broad Institute.
Backbone
  Vector backbone: pXPR_047
  Vector type: Mammalian Expression, Lentiviral, CRISPR
  Selectable markers: Puromycin
Growth in bacteria
  Bacterial resistance: Ampicillin, 100 μg/mL
  Growth temperature: 37°C
  Growth strain: NEB Stable
  Copy number: High Copy
Gene/Insert
  Gene/Insert name: GFP + sgRNA for GFP
  Species: Synthetic
  Cloning method: Restriction Enzyme; 5′ cloning site unknown (unknown if destroyed); 3′ cloning site unknown (unknown if destroyed)
  Sequencing primers: 5′ NA
Terms and licenses: Academic/Nonprofit Terms; Industry Terms: Not Available to Industry
Depositor comments: gRNA sequence is GGTGAACCGCATCGAGCTGA pLKO TRC v2 library vector, Puro selection and eGFP expression.
How to cite: pXPR_047 was a gift from David Root (Addgene plasmid # 107145 ; http://n2t.net/addgene:107145 ; RRID:Addgene_107145)
