[The description below was written by a language model from this plasmid's Addgene catalogue record and pLannotate feature annotations shown in this document.]
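Description:
pXPR_047 is a third-generation-style, self-inactivating HIV-1 lentiviral vector built on the pLKO TRC v2 library backbone and designed as a reporter for Cas9 activity in mammalian cells. It is propagated in E. coli through a high-copy ColE1/pUC origin with ampicillin resistance, and it also carries an f1 origin and an SV40 origin. The lentiviral portion comprises an RSV promoter fused to a truncated 5' LTR, the Ψ packaging signal with a gag fragment, the Rev response element, a cPPT/CTS, a WPRE, and a ΔU3 3' LTR followed by an SV40 polyadenylation signal. These elements allow packaging of the genomic RNA when helper functions are supplied in trans, and they lead to integration of a transcriptionally disabled provirus.

The payload has two parts. A human U6 Pol III promoter drives an S. pyogenes-type sgRNA. Its 20-nt spacer targets GFP, which explains why the annotation software labels that short stretch as a fragment of a Venus-type fluorescent protein, and the spacer is followed by the tracrRNA-derived scaffold. Downstream, the human PGK promoter expresses a single transcript encoding puromycin N-acetyltransferase, an F2A peptide and EGFP, so transduced cells are both puromycin-selectable and green. A mouse ornithine decarboxylase fragment annotated directly after EGFP probably corresponds to a PEST-type degradation sequence that shortens reporter half-life, although the record does not state this.

Because the vector delivers both the GFP target and its guide, cells without Cas9 stay fluorescent, while cells with functional Cas9 disrupt the EGFP coding sequence and lose signal. The fraction of GFP-negative cells among puromycin-selected cells therefore serves as a readout of Cas9 activity, for example when validating Cas9-expressing cell lines.
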