Features (pLannotate 1.2.2; 31 found; start..end, strand, type, name):
     69..90      +  protein_bind   CAP binding site: CAP binding activates transcription in the presence of cAMP. E. coli catabolite activator protein
    105..135     +  promoter       lac promoter: promoter for the E. coli lac operon
    143..159     +  protein_bind   lac operator: The lac repressor binds to the lac operator to inhibit transcription in E. coli. This inhibition can be relieved by adding lactose or isopropyl-β-D-thiogalactopyranoside (IPTG). lac repressor encoded by lacI
    204..222     +  promoter       T3 promoter: promoter for bacteriophage T3 RNA polymerase
    250..476     +  promoter       RSV promoter: Rous sarcoma virus enhancer/promoter
    477..657     +  LTR            5' LTR (truncated): truncated 5' long terminal repeat (LTR) from HIV-1
    704..829     +  misc_feature   HIV-1 Ψ: packaging signal of human immunodeficiency virus type 1
    813..1176    +  CDS            HIV-1 gag (fragment): gag protein from human immunodeficiency virus 1; gag
   1322..1555    +  misc_feature   RRE: The Rev response element (RRE) of HIV-1 allows for Rev-dependent mRNA export from the nucleus to the cytoplasm.
   1932..1958    +  CDS            Rev (fragment): human immunodeficiency virus 1 (HIV-1) Rev protein; rev; enhances nuclear export of unspliced and incompletely spliced viral mRNAs
   1962..2202    +  promoter       U6 promoter: RNA polymerase III promoter for human U6 snRNA
   2211..2230    +  CDS            VN155(I152L) (fragment): improved N-terminal fragment of mVenus for use in bimolecular fluorescence complementation (BiFC) (Kodama and Hu, 2010)
   2249..2316    +  misc_RNA       tracrRNA (fragment): trans-activating CRISPR RNA for the Streptococcus pyogenes CRISPR/Cas9 system
   2364..2481    +  misc_feature   cPPT/CTS: central polypurine tract and central termination sequence of HIV-1
   2540..3040    +  promoter       hPGK promoter: human phosphoglycerate kinase 1 promoter
   3052..3648    +  CDS            PuroR (fragment): puromycin N-acetyltransferase; pac from Streptomyces; confers resistance to puromycin
   3688..3753    +  CDS            F2A: 2A peptide from foot-and-mouth disease virus polyprotein Eukaryotic ribosomes fail to insert a peptide bond between the Gly and Pro residues, yielding separate polypeptides.
   3760..4476    +  CDS            EGFP: EGFP is a basic (constitutively fluorescent) green fluorescent protein published in 1996, derived from Aequorea victoria. It is reported to be a rapidly-maturing weak dimer with moderate acid sensitivity.
   4507..4626    +  CDS            Odc1 (fragment): DCOR_MOUSE - Also known as Odc. Experimental evidence at protein level: Swiss-Prot protein existence level 1. Catalyzes the first and rate-limiting step of polyamine biosynthesis that converts ornithine into putrescine, which is the precursor for the polyamines, spermidine and spermine. Polyamines are essential for cell proliferation and are implicated in cellular processes, ranging from DNA replication to apoptosis. From Mus musculus (Mouse).
   4645..5233    +  misc_feature   WPRE: woodchuck hepatitis virus posttranscriptional regulatory element
   5284..5303    +  misc_feature   cPPT/CTS (fragment): central polypurine tract and central termination sequence of HIV-1
   5305..5538    +  LTR            3' LTR (ΔU3): self-inactivating 3' long terminal repeat (LTR) from HIV-1
   5616..5737    +  polyA_signal   SV40 poly(A) signal: SV40 polyadenylation signal
   5777..5912    +  rep_origin     SV40 ori: SV40 origin of replication
   5933..5951    -  promoter       T7 promoter: promoter for bacteriophage T7 RNA polymerase
   5959..6114    +  CDS            lacZα (fragment): LacZα fragment of β-galactosidase; lacZ fragment
   6119..6547    +  rep_origin     f1 ori (sequence partly withheld): f1 bacteriophage origin of replication; arrow indicates direction of (+) strand synthesis
   6600..6704    +  promoter       AmpR promoter: bla
   6705..7565    +  CDS            AmpR: β-lactamase; bla; confers resistance to ampicillin, carbenicillin, and related antibiotics
   7736..8324    +  rep_origin     ori: high-copy-number ColE1/pMB1/pBR322/pUC origin of replication
   8507..56      +  CDS            lacI (fragment) (across the origin): lac repressor; lacI; The lac repressor binds to the lac operator to inhibit transcription in E. coli. This inhibition can be relieved by adding lactose or isopropyl-β-D-thiogalactopyranoside (IPTG).
>Addgene plasmid #107145 | pXPR_047 | addgene full sequence | sequence record 205295 | Addgene NGS Result
CCGATTCATTAATGCAGCTGGCACGACAGGTTTCCCGACTGGAAAGCGGGCAGTGAGCGCAACGCAATTA
ATGTGAGTTAGCTCACTCATTAGGCACCCCAGGCTTTACACTTTATGCTTCCGGCTCGTATGTTGTGTGG
AATTGTGAGCGGATAACAATTTCACACAGGAAACAGCTATGACCATGATTACGCCAAGCGCGCAATTAAC
CCTCACTAAAGGGAACAAAAGCTGGAGCTGCAAGCTTAATGTAGTCTTATGCAATACTCTTGTAGTCTTG
CAACATGGTAACGATGAGTTAGCAACATGCCTTACAAGGAGAGAAAAAGCACCGTGCATGCCGATTGGTG
GAAGTAAGGTGGTACGATCGTGCCTTATTAGGAAGGCAACAGACGGGTCTGACATGGATTGGACGAACCA
CTGAATTGCCGCATTGCAGAGATATTGTATTTAAGTGCCTAGCTCGATACATAAACGGGTCTCTCTGGTT
AGACCAGATCTGAGCCTGGGAGCTCTCTGGCTAACTAGGGAACCCACTGCTTAAGCCTCAATAAAGCTTG
CCTTGAGTGCTTCAAGTAGTGTGTGCCCGTCTGTTGTGTGACTCTGGTAACTAGAGATCCCTCAGACCCT
TTTAGTCAGTGTGGAAAATCTCTAGCAGTGGCGCCCGAACAGGGACTTGAAAGCGAAAGGGAAACCAGAG
GAGCTCTCTCGACGCAGGACTCGGCTTGCTGAAGCGCGCACGGCAAGAGGCGAGGGGCGGCGACTGGTGA
GTACGCCAAAAATTTTGACTAGCGGAGGCTAGAAGGAGAGAGATGGGTGCGAGAGCGTCAGTATTAAGCG
GGGGAGAATTAGATCGCGATGGGAAAAAATTCGGTTAAGGCCAGGGGGAAAGAAAAAATATAAATTAAAA
CATATAGTATGGGCAAGCAGGGAGCTAGAACGATTCGCAGTTAATCCTGGCCTGTTAGAAACATCAGAAG
GCTGTAGACAAATACTGGGACAGCTACAACCATCCCTTCAGACAGGATCAGAAGAACTTAGATCATTATA
TAATACAGTAGCAACCCTCTATTGTGTGCATCAAAGGATAGAGATAAAAGACACCAAGGAAGCTTTAGAC
AAGATAGAGGAAGAGCAAAACAAAAGTAAGACCACCGCACAGCAAGCGGCCGCTGATCTTCAGACCTGGA
GGAGGAGATATGAGGGACAATTGGAGAAGTGAATTATATAAATATAAAGTAGTAAAAATTGAACCATTAG
GAGTAGCACCCACCAAGGCAAAGAGAAGAGTGGTGCAGAGAGAAAAAAGAGCAGTGGGAATAGGAGCTTT
GTTCCTTGGGTTCTTGGGAGCAGCAGGAAGCACTATGGGCGCAGCGTCAATGACGCTGACGGTACAGGCC
AGACAATTATTGTCTGGTATAGTGCAGCAGCAGAACAATTTGCTGAGGGCTATTGAGGCGCAACAGCATC
TGTTGCAACTCACAGTCTGGGGCATCAAGCAGCTCCAGGCAAGAATCCTGGCTGTGGAAAGATACCTAAA
GGATCAACAGCTCCTGGGGATTTGGGGTTGCTCTGGAAAACTCATTTGCACCACTGCTGTGCCTTGGAAT
GCTAGTTGGAGTAATAAATCTCTGGAACAGATTTGGAATCACACGACCTGGATGGAGTGGGACAGAGAAA
TTAACAATTACACAAGCTTAATACACTCCTTAATTGAAGAATCGCAAAACCAGCAAGAAAAGAATGAACA
AGAATTATTGGAATTAGATAAATGGGCAAGTTTGTGGAATTGGTTTAACATAACAAATTGGCTGTGGTAT
ATAAAATTATTCATAATGATAGTAGGAGGCTTGGTAGGTTTAAGAATAGTTTTTGCTGTACTTTCTATAG
TGAATAGAGTTAGGCAGGGATATTCACCATTATCGTTTCAGACCCACCTCCCAACCCCGAGGGGACCCAG
AGAGGGCCTATTTCCCATGATTCCTTCATATTTGCATATACGATACAAGGCTGTTAGAGAGATAATTAGA
ATTAATTTGACTGTAAACACAAAGATATTAGTACAAAATACGTGACGTAGAAAGTAATAATTTCTTGGGT
AGTTTGCAGTTTTAAAATTATGTTTTAAAATGGACTATCATATGCTTACCGTAACTTGAAAGTATTTCGA
TTTCTTGGCTTTATATATCTTGTGGAAAGGACGAAACACCGGTGAACCGCATCGAGCTGAGTTTAAGAGC
TATGCTGGAAACAGCATAGCAAGTTTAAATAAGGCTAGTCCGTTATCAACTTGAAAAAGTGGCACCGAGT
CGGTGCTTTTTTGAATTCTAGATCTTGAGACAAATGGCAGTATTCATCCACAATTTTAAAAGAAAAGGGG
GGATTGGGGGGTACAGTGCAGGGGAAAGAATAGTAGACATAATAGCAACAGACATACAAACTAAAGAATT
ACAAAAACAAATTACAAAAATTCAAAATTTTCGGGTTTATTACAGGGACAGCAGAGATCCACTTTGGCGC
CGGCTCGAGGGGGCCCGGGTTGCGCCTTTTCCAAGGCAGCCCTGGGTTTGCGCAGGGACGCGGCTGCTCT
GGGCGTGGTTCCGGGAAACGCAGCGGCGCCGACCCTGGGTCTCGCACATTCTTCACGTCCGTTCGCAGCG
TCACCCGGATCTTCGCCGCTACCCTTGTGGGCCCCCCGGCGACGCTTCCTGCTCCGCCCCTAAGTCGGGA
AGGTTCCTTGCGGTTCGCGGCGTGCCGGACGTGACAAACGGAAGCCGCACGTCTCACTAGTACCCTCGCA
GACGGACAGCGCCAGGGAGCAATGGCAGCGCGCCGACCGCGATGGGCTGTGGCCAATAGCGGCTGCTCAG
CAGGGCGCGCCGAGAGCAGCGGCCGGGAAGGGGCGGTGCGGGAGGCGGGGTGTGGGGCGGTAGTGTGGGC
CCTGTTCCTGCCCGCGCGGTGTTCCGCATTCTGCAAGCCTCCGGAGCGCACGTCGGCAGTCGGCTCCCTC
GTTGACCGAATCACCGACCTCTCTCCCCAGGGGGATCCACCATGACCGAGTACAAGCCCACCGTGCGCCT
CGCCACCCGCGACGACGTGCCCAGGGCCGTCCGCACCCTCGCCGCCGCTTTCGCCGACTACCCCGCCACC
CGCCACACCGTCGATCCCGACCGCCACATCGAGCGGGTCACCGAGCTGCAAGAACTCTTCCTCACCCGCG
TCGGGCTCGACATCGGCAAGGTGTGGGTCGCTGACGACGGCGCCGCAGTGGCTGTCTGGACCACACCCGA
GAGCGTCGAAGCTGGGGCGGTGTTCGCCGAGATCGGCCCTCGCATGGCCGAGTTGAGCGGTTCCCGGCTG
GCCGCTCAGCAACAGATGGAAGGCCTCCTGGCTCCACACCGGCCCAAGGAGCCCGCATGGTTCCTGGCCA
CCGTCGGCGTCTCTCCCGACCACCAGGGCAAGGGTCTGGGCAGCGCCGTCGTGCTCCCCGGAGTGGAGGC
TGCCGAGCGCGCCGGGGTGCCCGCCTTCCTGGAGACCTCCGCACCCCGCAACCTCCCCTTCTACGAGCGG
CTCGGCTTCACCGTCACCGCCGACGTGGAGGTGCCCGAAGGACCACGCACCTGGTGCATGACCCGCAAGC
CCGGTGCCCTGCAGGGATCTGGCGAAGCCAGACACAAACAGAAAATTGTGAAACAGACTTTGAATTTTGA
CCTTCTCAAGTTGGCGGGAGACGTGGAGTCCAACCCAGGGCCCGCTAGCATGGTGAGCAAGGGCGAGGAG
CTGTTCACCGGGGTGGTGCCCATCCTGGTCGAGCTGGACGGCGACGTAAACGGCCACAAGTTCAGCGTGT
CCGGCGAGGGCGAGGGCGATGCCACCTACGGCAAGCTGACCCTGAAGTTCATCTGCACCACCGGCAAGCT
GCCCGTGCCCTGGCCCACCCTCGTGACCACCCTGACCTACGGCGTGCAGTGCTTCAGCCGCTACCCCGAC
CACATGAAGCAGCACGACTTCTTCAAGTCCGCCATGCCCGAAGGCTACGTCCAGGAGCGCACCATCTTCT
TCAAGGACGACGGCAACTACAAGACCCGCGCCGAGGTGAAGTTCGAGGGCGACACCCTGGTGAACCGCAT
CGAGCTGAAGGGCATCGACTTCAAGGAGGACGGCAACATCCTGGGGCACAAGCTGGAGTACAACTACAAC
AGCCACAACGTCTATATCATGGCCGACAAGCAGAAGAACGGCATCAAGGTGAACTTCAAGATCCGCCACA
ACATCGAGGACGGCAGCGTGCAGCTCGCCGACCACTACCAGCAGAACACCCCCATCGGCGACGGCCCCGT
GCTGCTGCCCGACAACCACTACCTGAGCACCCAGTCCGCCCTGAGCAAAGACCCCAACGAGAAGCGCGAT
CACATGGTCCTGCTGGAGTTCGTGACCGCCGCCGGGATCACTCTCGGCATGGACGAGCTGTACAAGTCCG
GATCAGGCGGAAGCGGCGGGAGTGGGTCACACGGCTTTCCTCCCGAAGTTGAGGAGCAGGATGATGGCAC
CCTGCCGATGTCCTGCGCTCAGGAAAGTGGCATGGACAGGCACCCAGCCGCGTGTGCTAGTGCTAGAATC
AACGTGTAAACGCGTTAAGTCGACAATCAACCTCTGGATTACAAAATTTGTGAAAGATTGACTGGTATTC
TTAACTATGTTGCTCCTTTTACGCTATGTGGATACGCTGCTTTAATGCCTTTGTATCATGCTATTGCTTC
CCGTATGGCTTTCATTTTCTCCTCCTTGTATAAATCCTGGTTGCTGTCTCTTTATGAGGAGTTGTGGCCC
GTTGTCAGGCAACGTGGCGTGGTGTGCACTGTGTTTGCTGACGCAACCCCCACTGGTTGGGGCATTGCCA
CCACCTGTCAGCTCCTTTCCGGGACTTTCGCTTTCCCCCTCCCTATTGCCACGGCGGAACTCATCGCCGC
CTGCCTTGCCCGCTGCTGGACAGGGGCTCGGCTGTTGGGCACTGACAATTCCGTGGTGTTGTCGGGGAAA
TCATCGTCCTTTCCTTGGCTGCTCGCCTGTGTTGCCACCTGGATTCTGCGCGGGACGTCCTTCTGCTACG
TCCCTTCGGCCCTCAATCCAGCGGACCTTCCTTCCCGCGGCCTGCTGCCGGCTCTGCGGCCTCTTCCGCG
TCTTCGCCTTCGCCCTCAGACGAGTCGGATCTCCCTTTGGGCCGCCTCCCCGCGTCGACTTTAAGACCAA
TGACTTACAAGGCAGCTGTAGATCTTAGCCACTTTTTAAAAGAAAAGGGGGGACTGGAAGGGCTAATTCA
CTCCCAACGAAGACAAGATCTGCTTTTTGCTTGTACTGGGTCTCTCTGGTTAGACCAGATCTGAGCCTGG
GAGCTCTCTGGCTAACTAGGGAACCCACTGCTTAAGCCTCAATAAAGCTTGCCTTGAGTGCTTCAAGTAG
TGTGTGCCCGTCTGTTGTGTGACTCTGGTAACTAGAGATCCCTCAGACCCTTTTAGTCAGTGTGGAAAAT
CTCTAGCAGTACGTATAGTAGTTCATGTCATCTTATTATTCAGTATTTATAACTTGCAAAGAAATGAATA
TCAGAGAGTGAGAGGAACTTGTTTATTGCAGCTTATAATGGTTACAAATAAAGCAATAGCATCACAAATT
TCACAAATAAAGCATTTTTTTCACTGCATTCTAGTTGTGGTTTGTCCAAACTCATCAATGTATCTTATCA
TGTCTGGCTCTAGCTATCCCGCCCCTAACTCCGCCCATCCCGCCCCTAACTCCGCCCAGTTCCGCCCATT
CTCCGCCCCATGGCTGACTAATTTTTTTTATTTATGCAGAGGCCGAGGCCGCCTCGGCCTCTGAGCTATT
CCAGAAGTAGTGAGGAGGCTTTTTTGGAGGCCTAGGGACGTACCCAATTCGCCCTATAGTGAGTCGTATT
ACGCGCGCTCACTGGCCGTCGTTTTACAACGTCGTGACTGGGAAAACCCTGGCGTTACCCAACTTAATCG
CCTTGCAGCACATCCCCCTTTCGCCAGCTGGCGTAATAGCGAAGAGGCCCGCACCGATCGCCCTTCCCAA
CAGTTGCGCAGCCTGAATGGCGAATGGG
[124 nt withheld, positions 6119-6242]
C
[91 nt withheld, positions 6244-6334]
A
[49 nt withheld, positions 6336-6384]
CCTTTGACGTTGGAGTCCACGTTCTTT
[37 nt withheld, positions 6412-6448]
ACCCTATCTCGGTCTATTCTTTTGATTTATAAGGGATTTTGCCGATTTCGGCCTATTGGTTAAAAAATGA
GCTGATTTAACAAAAATTTAACGCGAATTTTAACAAAATATTAACGCTTACAATTTAGGTGGCACTTTTC
GGGGAAATGTGCGCGGAACCCCTATTTGTTTATTTTTCTAAATACATTCAAATATGTATCCGCTCATGAG
ACAATAACCCTGATAAATGCTTCAATAATATTGAAAAAGGAAGAGTATGAGTATTCAACATTTCCGTGTC
GCCCTTATTCCCTTTTTTGCGGCATTTTGCCTTCCTGTTTTTGCTCACCCAGAAACGCTGGTGAAAGTAA
AAGATGCTGAAGATCAGTTGGGTGCACGAGTGGGTTACATCGAACTGGATCTCAACAGCGGTAAGATCCT
TGAGAGTTTTCGCCCCGAAGAACGTTTTCCAATGATGAGCACTTTTAAAGTTCTGCTATGTGGCGCGGTA
TTATCCCGTATTGACGCCGGGCAAGAGCAACTCGGTCGCCGCATACACTATTCTCAGAATGACTTGGTTG
AGTACTCACCAGTCACAGAAAAGCATCTTACGGATGGCATGACAGTAAGAGAATTATGCAGTGCTGCCAT
AACCATGAGTGATAACACTGCGGCCAACTTACTTCTGACAACGATCGGAGGACCGAAGGAGCTAACCGCT
TTTTTGCACAACATGGGGGATCATGTAACTCGCCTTGATCGTTGGGAACCGGAGCTGAATGAAGCCATAC
CAAACGACGAGCGTGACACCACGATGCCTGTAGCAATGGCAACAACGTTGCGCAAACTATTAACTGGCGA
ACTACTTACTCTAGCTTCCCGGCAACAATTAATAGACTGGATGGAGGCGGATAAAGTTGCAGGACCACTT
CTGCGCTCGGCCCTTCCGGCTGGCTGGTTTATTGCTGATAAATCTGGAGCCGGTGAGCGTGGGTCTCGCG
GTATCATTGCAGCACTGGGGCCAGATGGTAAGCCCTCCCGTATCGTAGTTATCTACACGACGGGGAGTCA
GGCAACTATGGATGAACGAAATAGACAGATCGCTGAGATAGGTGCCTCACTGATTAAGCATTGGTAACTG
TCAGACCAAGTTTACTCATATATACTTTAGATTGATTTAAAACTTCATTTTTAATTTAAAAGGATCTAGG
TGAAGATCCTTTTTGATAATCTCATGACCAAAATCCCTTAACGTGAGTTTTCGTTCCACTGAGCGTCAGA
CCCCGTAGAAAAGATCAAAGGATCTTCTTGAGATCCTTTTTTTCTGCGCGTAATCTGCTGCTTGCAAACA
AAAAAACCACCGCTACCAGCGGTGGTTTGTTTGCCGGATCAAGAGCTACCAACTCTTTTTCCGAAGGTAA
CTGGCTTCAGCAGAGCGCAGATACCAAATACTGTTCTTCTAGTGTAGCCGTAGTTAGGCCACCACTTCAA
GAACTCTGTAGCACCGCCTACATACCTCGCTCTGCTAATCCTGTTACCAGTGGCTGCTGCCAGTGGCGAT
AAGTCGTGTCTTACCGGGTTGGACTCAAGACGATAGTTACCGGATAAGGCGCAGCGGTCGGGCTGAACGG
GGGGTTCGTGCACACAGCCCAGCTTGGAGCGAACGACCTACACCGAACTGAGATACCTACAGCGTGAGCT
ATGAGAAAGCGCCACGCTTCCCGAAGGGAGAAAGGCGGACAGGTATCCGGTAAGCGGCAGGGTCGGAACA
GGAGAGCGCACGAGGGAGCTTCCAGGGGGAAACGCCTGGTATCTTTATAGTCCTGTCGGGTTTCGCCACC
TCTGACTTGAGCGTCGATTTTTGTGATGCTCGTCAGGGGGGCGGAGCCTATGGAAAAACGCCAGCAACGC
GGCCTTTTTACGGTTCCTGGCCTTTTGCTGGCCTTTTGCTCACATGTTCTTTCCTGCGTTATCCCCTGAT
TCTGTGGATAACCGTATTACCGCCTTTGAGTGAGCTGATACCGCTCGCCGCAGCCGAACGACCGAGCGCA
GCGAGTCAGTGAGCGAGGAAGCGGAAGAGCGCCCAATACGCAAACCGCCTCTCCCCGCGCGTTGG
